LOCUS       Exported 3213 bp ds-DNA circular SYN 12-MAY-2021
DEFINITION  Gateway-compatible Entry vector, with insert of NSP10 gene's CDS
            from SARS-CoV-2 isolate Wuhan-Hu-1.
ACCESSION   .
VERSION     .
KEYWORDS    pDONR223 SARS-CoV-2 NSP10
SOURCE      synthetic DNA construct
  ORGANISM  synthetic DNA construct
REFERENCE   1 (bases 1 to 3213)
  AUTHORS   Kim DK, Knapp JJ, Kuang D, Chawla A, Cassonnet P, Lee H,
            Sheykhkarimli D, Samavarchi-Tehrani P, Abdouni H, Rayhan A, Li R,
            Pogoutse O, Coyaud E, van der Werf S, Demeret C, Gingras AC, Taipale
            M, Raught B, Jacob Y, Roth FP
  TITLE     A Comprehensive, Flexible Collection of SARS-CoV-2 Coding Regions.
  JOURNAL   G3 (Bethesda). 2020 Aug 6. pii: g3.120.401554. doi:
            10.1534/g3.120.401554.
  PUBMED    32763951
REFERENCE   2 (bases 1 to 3213)
  AUTHORS   .
  TITLE     Direct Submission
  JOURNAL   Exported May 12, 2021 from SnapGene Server 1.1.58
            http://www.snapgene.com
FEATURES             Location/Qualifiers
     source          1..3213
                     /organism="synthetic DNA construct"
                     /mol_type="other DNA"
     primer_bind     75..91
                     /label=M13 rev
                     /note="common sequencing primer, one of multiple similar
                     variants"
     primer_bind     75..91
                     /label=M13 Reverse
                     /note="In lacZ gene. Also called M13-rev"
     primer_bind     96..115
                     /label=T7
                     /note="T7 promoter, forward primer"
     promoter        96..114
                     /label=T7 promoter
                     /note="promoter for bacteriophage T7 RNA polymerase"
     protein_bind    132..231
                     /gene="mutant version of attL"
                     /label=attL2
                     /bound_moiety="LR Clonase(TM)"
                     /note="recombination site for the Gateway(R) LR reaction"
     protein_bind    complement(655..754)
                     /gene="mutant version of attL"
                     /label=attL1
                     /bound_moiety="LR Clonase(TM)"
                     /note="recombination site for the Gateway(R) LR reaction"
     primer_bind     complement(770..787)
                     /label=M13 Forward
                     /note="In lacZ gene. Also called M13-F20 or M13 (-21)
                     Forward"
     primer_bind     complement(770..786)
                     /label=M13 fwd
                     /note="common sequencing primer, one of multiple similar
                     variants"
     primer_bind     complement(779..801)
                     /label=M13/pUC Forward
                     /note="In lacZ gene"
     terminator      850..936
                     /gene="Escherichia coli rrnB"
                     /label=rrnB T1 terminator
                     /note="transcription terminator T1 from the E. coli rrnB
                     gene"
     terminator      1028..1055
                     /label=rrnB T2 terminator
                     /note="transcription terminator T2 from the E. coli rrnB
                     gene"
     primer_bind     complement(1214..1231)
                     /label=L4440
                     /note="L4440 vector, forward primer"
     rep_origin      complement(1385..1973)
                     /direction=LEFT
                     /label=ori
                     /note="high-copy-number ColE1/pMB1/pBR322/pUC origin of
                     replication"
     primer_bind     complement(1465..1484)
                     /label=pBR322ori-F
                     /note="pBR322 origin, forward primer"
     CDS             complement(2066..2857)
                     /codon_start=1
                     /gene="aadA"
                     /product="aminoglycoside adenylyltransferase (Murphy,
                     1985)"
                     /label=SmR
                     /note="confers resistance to spectinomycin and
                     streptomycin"
                     /translation="MREAVIAEVSTQLSEVVGVIERHLEPTLLAVHLYGSAVDGGLKPH
                     SDIDLLVTVTVRLDETTRRALINDLLETSASPGESEILRAVEVTIVVHDDIIPWRYPAK
                     RELQFGEWQRNDILAGIFEPATIDIDLAILLTKAREHSVALVGPAAEELFDPVPEQDLF
                     EALNETLTLWNSPPDWAGDERNVVLTLSRIWYSAVTGKIAPKDVAADWAMERLPAQYQP
                     VILEARQAYLGQEEDRLASRADQLEEFVHYVKGEITKVVGK"
ORIGIN
        1 agaggaggca tgatgatata tttttatctt gtgcaatgta acatcagaga ttttgagaca
       61 cgggccagag ctgccaggaa acagctatga ccatgtaata cgactcacta taggggatat
      121 cagctggatg gcaaataatg attttatttt gactgatagt gacctgttcg ttgcaacaaa
      181 ttgataagca atgctttctt ataatgccaa ctttgtacaa gaaagttggg tattannnnn
      241 nnnnnnnnnn nnnnnnnnnn nnnnnnnnnn nnnnnnnnnn nnnnnnnnnn nnnnnnnnnn
      301 nnnnnnnnnn nnnnnnnnnn nnnnnnnnnn nnnnnnnnnn nnnnnnnnnn nnnnnnnnnn
      361 nnnnnnnnnn nnnnnnnnnn nnnnnnnnnn nnnnnnnnnn nnnnnnnnnn nnnnnnnnnn
      421 nnnnnnnnnn nnnnnnnnnn nnnnnnnnnn nnnnnnnnnn nnnnnnnnnn nnnnnnnnnn
      481 nnnnnnnnnn nnnnnnnnnn nnnnnnnnnn nnnnnnnnnn nnnnnnnnnn nnnnnnnnnn
      541 nnnnnnnnnn nnnnnnnnnn nnnnnnnnnn nnnnnnnnnn nnnnnnnnnn nnnnnnnnnn
      601 nnnnnnnnnn nnnnnnnnnn nnnnnnnnnn nnnnnnnnnn nnnnnnnnnn nncatgccaa
      661 cttttttgta caaagttggc attataaaaa agcattgctc atcaatttgt tgcaacgaac
      721 aggtcactat cagtcaaaat aaaatcatta tttggggccc gagcttaaga ctggccgtcg
      781 ttttacaacg tcgtgactgg gaaaacatcc atgctagcgt taacgcgaga gtagggaact
      841 gccaggcatc aaataaaacg aaaggctcag tcggaagact gggcctttcg ttttatctgt
      901 tgtttgtcgg tgaacgctct cctgagtagg acaaatccgc cgggagcgga tttgaacgtt
      961 gtgaagcaac ggcccggagg gtggcgggca ggacgcccgc cataaactgc caggcatcaa
     1021 actaagcaga aggccatcct gacggatggc ctttttgcgt ttctacaaac tcttcctggc
     1081 tagcggtacg cgtattaatt gcgttgcgct cactgcccgc tttccagtcg ggaaacctgt
     1141 cgtgccagct gcattaatga atcggccaac gcgcggggag aggcggtttg cgtattgggc
     1201 gctcttccgc ttcctcgctc actgactcgc tgcgctcggt cgttcggctg cggcgagcgg
     1261 tatcagctca ctcaaaggcg gtaatacggt tatccacaga atcaggggat aacgcaggaa
     1321 agaacatgtg agcaaaaggc cagcaaaagg ccaggaaccg taaaaaggcc gcgttgctgg
     1381 cgtttttcca taggctccgc ccccctgacg agcatcacaa aaatcgacgc tcaagtcaga
     1441 ggtggcgaaa cccgacagga ctataaagat accaggcgtt tccccctgga agctccctcg
     1501 tgcgctctcc tgttccgacc ctgccgctta ccggatacct gtccgccttt ctcccttcgg
     1561 gaagcgtggc gctttctcat agctcacgct gtaggtatct cagttcggtg taggtcgttc
     1621 gctccaagct gggctgtgtg cacgaacccc ccgttcagcc cgaccgctgc gccttatccg
     1681 gtaactatcg tcttgagtcc aacccggtaa gacacgactt atcgccactg gcagcagcca
     1741 ctggtaacag gattagcaga gcgaggtatg taggcggtgc tacagagttc ttgaagtggt
     1801 ggcctaacta cggctacact agaagaacag tatttggtat ctgcgctctg ctgaagccag
     1861 ttaccttcgg aaaaagagtt ggtagctctt gatccggcaa acaaaccacc gctggtagcg
     1921 gtggtttttt tgtttgcaag cagcagatta cgcgcagaaa aaaaggatct caagaagatc
     1981 ctttgatctt ttctacgggg tctgacgctc agtggaacga cgcgtaactc acgttaaggg
     2041 attttggtca tgggtggctc gagggttatt tgccgactac cttggtgatc tcgcctttca
     2101 cgtagtggac aaattcttcc aactgatctg cgcgcgaggc caagcgatct tcttcttgtc
     2161 caagataagc ctgtctagct tcaagtatga cgggctgata ctgggccggc aggcgctcca
     2221 ttgcccagtc ggcagcgaca tccttcggcg cgattttgcc ggttactgcg ctgtaccaaa
     2281 tgcgggacaa cgtaagcact acatttcgct catcgccagc ccagtcgggc ggcgagttcc
     2341 atagcgttaa ggtttcattt agcgcctcaa atagatcctg ttcaggaacc ggatcaaaga
     2401 gttcctccgc cgctggacct accaaggcaa cgctatgttc tcttgctttt gtcagcaaga
     2461 tagccagatc aatgtcgatc gtggctggct cgaagatacc tgcaagaatg tcattgcgct
     2521 gccattctcc aaattgcagt tcgcgcttag ctggataacg ccacggaatg atgtcgtcgt
     2581 gcacaacaat ggtgacttct acagcgcgga gaatctcgct ctctccaggg gaagccgaag
     2641 tttccaaaag gtcgttgatc aaagctcgcc gcgttgtttc atcaagcctt acggtcaccg
     2701 taaccagcaa atcaatatca ctgtgtggct tcaggccgcc atccactgcg gagccgtaca
     2761 aatgtacggc cagcaacgtc ggttcgagat ggcgctcgat gacgccaact acctctgata
     2821 gttgagtcga tacttcggcg atcaccgctt ccctcataat gtttaacttt gttttagggc
     2881 gactgccctg ctgcgtaaca tcgttgctgc tccataacat caaacatcga cccacggcgt
     2941 aacgcgcttg ctgcttggat gcccgaggca tagactgtac cccaaaaaaa cagtcataac
     3001 aagccatgaa aaccgccact gcgccgttac caccgctgcg ttcggtcaag gttctggacc
     3061 agttgcgtga gcgcatacgc tacttgcatt acagcttacg aaccgaacag gcttatgtcc
     3121 actgggttcg tgccttcatc cgtttccacg gtgtgcgtca cccggcaacc ttgggtagca
     3181 gcgaagtcga ggcatttctg tcctggctgg tct
//
