[The description below was written by a language model from this plasmid's Addgene catalogue record and the feature table of its GenBank file.]
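Description:
pDONR223 SARS-CoV-2 NSP10 is a Gateway-compatible entry clone built on the pDONR223 backbone. It carries the coding sequence of non-structural protein 10 (NSP10), one of the mature products of the ORF1ab polyprotein, from SARS-CoV-2 isolate Wuhan-Hu-1. The 423 bp insert was made by gene synthesis and codon optimized, so it differs from the viral sequence by many synonymous changes while the record notes no other mutations. The plasmid is propagated in E. coli using a high-copy ColE1/pUC-type origin. Selection is by the aadA aminoglycoside adenylyltransferase gene, which confers spectinomycin (and streptomycin) resistance. The held sequence record is 3213 bp. This is smaller than the listed 5005 bp empty backbone, as expected because Gateway cloning replaces the donor vector's att-flanked cassette with the much shorter insert.

In the feature table the NSP10 coding sequence is not annotated as its own feature, but the interval between attL1 and attL2 matches the stated insert size. The orientation of the sites indicates that the insert lies on the complementary strand of the record as drawn. The attL sites allow an LR Clonase reaction to move the open reading frame, in a defined orientation, into any attR-containing destination vector. The promoter, tags and host for expression are therefore set by the destination vector rather than by this plasmid. M13 forward and reverse primer sites flank the cassette for sequence verification, and a T7 promoter sits next to attL2. The rrnB T1 and T2 terminators lie just outside attL1 and insulate the cloning region from read-through transcription. The clone belongs to a collection of SARS-CoV-2 coding regions intended as a flexible source for building expression constructs.
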