Addgene plasmid #141264: pDONR223 SARS-CoV-2 NSP10
Purpose: Gateway-compatible Entry vector, with insert of NSP10 gene's CDS from SARS-CoV-2 isolate Wuhan-Hu-1
Depositing lab: Fritz Roth. Depositing organization: Sinai Health System. Publication: A Comprehensive, Flexible Collection of SARS-CoV-2 Coding Regions. Kim DK, Knapp JJ, Kuang D, Chawla A, Cassonnet P, Lee H, Sheykhkarimli D, Samavarchi-Tehrani P, Abdouni H, Rayhan A, Li R, Pogoutse O, Coyaud E, van der Werf S, Demeret C, Gingras AC, Taipale M, Raught B, Jacob Y, Roth FP. G3 (Bethesda). 2020 Aug 6. pii: g3.120.401554. doi: 10.1534/g3.120.401554. PubMed 32763951.
Backbone
  Vector backbone: pDONR223
  Backbone manufacturer: Rual et al, Genome Res. 14:2128-2135, 2004.
  Backbone size w/o insert (bp): 5005
  Vector type: Gateway-compatible Entry vector
Growth in bacteria
  Bacterial resistance: Spectinomycin, 50 μg/mL
  Growth temperature: 37°C
  Growth strain: DH5alpha
  Copy number: Unknown
Gene/Insert
  Gene/Insert name: NSP10 (alt name: Gene ID 43740578)
  Species: SARS-CoV-2 isolate Wuhan-Hu-1
  Insert size (bp): 423
  Mutation: Many synonymous changes due to codon optimization
  Entrez Gene: ORF1ab (a.k.a. GU280_gp01)
  Cloning method: Gateway Cloning
  Sequencing primers: 5′ M13F; 3′ M13R
Resource information
  A portion of this plasmid was derived from a plasmid made by: Synthesized from GenScript
Terms and licenses: Academic/Nonprofit Terms; Industry Terms
How to cite: pDONR223 SARS-CoV-2 NSP10 was a gift from Fritz Roth (Addgene plasmid # 141264 ; http://n2t.net/addgene:141264 ; RRID:Addgene_141264)
