>Addgene plasmid #141264 | pDONR223 SARS-CoV-2 NSP10 | depositor partial sequence | sequence record 275545 | Insersted CDS with stop codon
ATG
[417 nt withheld, positions 4-420]
TAA
