>Addgene plasmid #141264 | pDONR223 SARS-CoV-2 NSP10 | addgene partial sequence | sequence record 287223 | M13-F20 5'-TGTAAAACGACGGCCAGT-3'
TGATTTTATTTTGACTGATAGTGACCTGTTCGTTGCAACAAATTGATGAGCAATGCTTTTTTATAATGCC
AACTTTGTACAAAAAAGTTGGCATG
[417 nt withheld, positions 96-512]
TAATACCCAACTTTCTTGTACAAAGTTGGCATTATAAGAAAGCATTGCTTATCAATTTGTTGCAACGAAC
AGGTCACTATCAGTCAAAATAAAATCATTATTTGCCATCCAGCTGATATCCCCTATAGTGAGTCGTATTA
CATGGTCATAGCTGTTTCCTGGCAGCTCTGGCCCGTGTCTCAAAATCTCTGATGTTACATTGCACAAGAT
AAAAATATATCATCATGCCTCCTCTAGACCAGCCAGGACAGAAATGCCTCGACTTCGCTGCT
