>Addgene plasmid #141264 | pDONR223 SARS-CoV-2 NSP10 | addgene partial sequence | sequence record 287224 | M13-Rev 5'-CAGGAAACAGCTATGACC-3'
AATAATGATTTTATTTTGACTGATAGTGACCTGTTCGTTGCAACAAATTGATAAGCAATGCTTTCTTATA
ATGCCAACTTTGTACAAGAAAGTTGGGTATTA
[417 nt withheld, positions 103-519]
CATGCCAACTTTTTTGTACAAAGTTGGCATTATAAAAAAGCATTGCTCATCAATTTGTTGCAACGAACAG
GTCACTATCAGTCAAAATAAAATCATTATTTGGGGCCCGAGCTTAAGACTGGCCGTCGTTTTACAACGTC
GTGACTGG
